>Addgene plasmid #233990 | makeTCR_Hs.TRAV9-2 | addgene full sequence | sequence record 468309 | Addgene NGS Result
CGTCTCAGATGAACTATTCTCCAGGCTTAGTATCTCTGATACTCTTACTGCTTGGAAGAACCCGTGGAGA
TTCAGTGACCCAGATGGAAGGGCCAGTGACTCTCTCAGAAGAGGCCTTCCTGACTATAAACTGCACGTAC
ACAGCCACAGGATACCCTTCCCTTTTCTGGTATGTCCAATATCCTGGAGAAGGTCTACAGCTCCTCCTGA
AAGCCACGAAGGCTGATGACAAGGGAAGCAACAAAGGTTTTGAAGCCACATACCGTAAGGAAACCACTTC
TTTCCACTTGGAGAAAGGCTCAGTTCAAGTGTCAGACTCAGCGGTGTACTTCTGTTGAGACGCAGGGAAG
ATGGCCGCGAAGAAAACGTCATAGCTGTTTCCTGACTGACCATTTAAATCATACCTGACCTCCATAGCAG
AAAGTCAAAAGCCTCCGACCGGAGGCTTTTGACTTGATCGGCACGTAAGAGGTTCCAACTTTCACCATAA
TGAAATAAGATCACTACCGGGCGTATTTTTTGAGTTATCGAGATTTTCAGGAGCTAAGGAAGCTAAAATG
GAGAAAAAAATCACTGGATATACCACCGTTGATATATCCCAATGGCATCGTAAAGAACATTTTGAGGCAT
TTCAGTCAGTTGCTCAATGTACCTATAACCAGACCGTTCAGCTGGATATTACGGCCTTTTTAAAGACCGT
AAAGAAAAATAAGCACAAGTTTTATCCGGCCTTTATTCACATTCTTGCCCGCCTGATGAATGCTCATCCG
GAATTTCGTATGGCAATGAAAGACGGTGAGCTGGTGATATGGGATAGTGTTCACCCTTGTTACACCGTTT
TCCATGAGCAAACTGAAACGTTTTCATCGCTCTGGAGTGAATACCACGACGATTTCCGGCAGTTTCTACA
CATATATTCGCAAGATGTGGCGTGTTACGGTGAAAACCTGGCCTATTTCCCTAAAGGGTTTATTGAGAAT
ATGTTTTTTGTCTCAGCCAATCCCTGGGTGAGTTTCACCAGTTTTGATTTAAACGTGGCCAATATGGACA
ACTTCTTCGCCCCCGTTTTCACCATGGGCAAATATTATACGCAAGGCGACAAGGTGCTGATGCCGCTGGC
GATTCAGGTTCATCATGCCGTTTGTGATGGCTTCCATGTCGGCAGAATGCTTAATGAATTACAACAGTAC
TGCGATGAGTGGCAGGGCGGGGCGTAATGAGGGCCCAAATGTAATCACCTGGCTCACCTTCGGGTGGGCC
TTTCTGCGTTGCTGGCGTTTTTCCATAGGCTCCGCCCCCCTGACGAGCATCACAAAAATCGATGCTCAAG
TCAGAGGTGGCGAAACCCGACAGGACTATAAAGATACCAGGCGTTTCCCCCTGGAAGCTCCCTCGTGCGC
TCTCCTGTTCCGACCCTGCCGCTTACCGGATACCTGTCCGCCTTTCTCCCTTCGGGAAGCGTGGCGCTTT
CTCATAGCTCACGCTGTAGGTATCTCAGTTCGGTGTAGGTCGTTCGCTCCAAGCTGGGCTGTGTGCACGA
ACCCCCCGTTCAGCCCGACCGCTGCGCCTTATCCGGTAACTATCGTCTTGAGTCCAACCCGGTAAGACAC
GACTTATCGCCACTGGCAGCAGCCACTGGTAACAGGATTAGCAGAGCGAGGTATGTAGGCGGTGCTACAG
AGTTCTTGAAGTGGTGGCCTAACTACGGCTACACTAGAAGAACAGTATTTGGTATCTGCGCTCTGCTGAA
GCCAGTTACCTCGGAAAAAGAGTTGGTAGCTCTTGATCCGGCAAACAAACCACCGCTGGTAGCGGTGGTT
TTTTTGTTTGCAAGCAGCAGATTACGCGCAGAAAAAAAGGATCTCAAGAAGATCCTTTGATTTTCTACCG
AAGAAAGGCCCACCCGTGAAGGTGAGCCAGTGAGTTGATTGCAGTCCAGTTACGCTGGAGTCTGAGGCTC
GTCCTGAATGATATCAAGCTTGAATTCGTTTGTAAAACGACGGCCAGTGCTAACCGTATCGCATTGGCCA
TACCTACA
Features (pLannotate 1.2.2; 8 found; start..end, strand, type, name):
      9..335     +  CDS            TVA3_MOUSE (fragment): Experimental evidence at protein level: Swiss-Prot protein existence level 1. From Mus musculus (Mouse).
    423..454     +  terminator     tonB terminator: bidirectional E. coli tonB-P14 transcription terminator
    455..557     +  promoter       cat promoter: promoter of the E. coli cat gene encoding chloramphenicol acetyltransferase
    558..1214    +  CDS            cat: CAT_ECOLX - Experimental evidence at protein level: Swiss-Prot protein existence level 1. This enzyme is an effector of chloramphenicol resistance in bacteria. From Escherichia coli. This protein is used as a marker in many commonly used cloning vectors, such as pACYC184.
   1241..1268    +  terminator     T7Te terminator: phage T7 early transcription terminator
   1280..1867    -  rep_origin     ori: high-copy-number ColE1/pMB1/pBR322/pUC origin of replication
   1889..1918    -  terminator     T3Te terminator: phage T3 early transcription terminator
   1990..2009    -  CDS            lacZα (fragment): LacZα fragment of β-galactosidase; lacZ fragment
