[The description below was written by a language model from this plasmid's Addgene catalogue record and pLannotate feature annotations shown in this document.]
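Description:
makeTCR_Hs.TRAV9-2 is a small synthetic-biology parts plasmid, about 2 kb in total, that stores a single human T cell receptor alpha variable gene segment for use in the makeTCR modular assembly system. It is built on the custom pmakeTCR backbone, a minimal bacterial cloning vector propagated in E. coli from a high-copy ColE1/pUC-type origin. Selection is with chloramphenicol, through a cat gene driven by its native cat promoter. The annotated backbone also carries several transcription terminators (tonB, T7Te and T3Te) flanking the marker and origin, which typically insulate these units from read-through transcription. A short residual lacZα fragment is also present. There are no eukaryotic expression elements.

The payload is the roughly 330 bp human TRAV9-2 segment, of synthetic origin. No promoter is recorded, consistent with a donor module that is not meant to be expressed from this plasmid. The automated annotation labels this region as a fragment of a mouse T cell receptor alpha V-region protein. This most likely reflects a homology match by the annotation tool, since the catalogue entry identifies the insert as human. The insert is bounded by defined four-nucleotide junctions that are listed as not destroyed. This is consistent with excision as a fragment bearing fixed overhangs for ordered ligation to other modules, although the record does not name the enzymes used. M13 forward and reverse priming sites are listed for sequencing the insert. The stated purpose is to supply the TRAV element when assembling complete T cell receptor constructs in a single-step reaction. The destination vectors and partner modules are not described in this record.
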