Addgene plasmid #233990: makeTCR_Hs.TRAV9-2
Purpose: Hs TRAV gene for makeTCR assembly
Depositing lab: Michael Platten. Depositing organization: Deutsches Krebsforschungszentrum (DKFZ). Publication: makeTCR: A Modular Platform for Rapid, Flexible, Scalable, Single-Step T Cell Receptor Synthesis. Hamberger M, Neuhoff M-T, Pietrantonio SV, Boschert T, Maldonado Torres C, Errerd A, Tan CL, Lindner JM, Platten M, Green EW. bioRxiv 2025.04.27.647198 10.1101/2025.04.27.647198.
Backbone
  Vector backbone: pmakeTCR
  Backbone manufacturer: custom
  Backbone size w/o insert (bp): 1710
  Vector type: Synthetic Biology
Growth in bacteria
  Bacterial resistance: Chloramphenicol, 25 μg/mL
  Growth temperature: 37°C
  Growth strain: DH5alpha
  Copy number: High Copy
Gene/Insert
  Gene/Insert name: TRAV9-2 (alt name: ENSG00000211793)
  Species: H. sapiens (human)
  Insert size (bp): 328
  Entrez Gene: TRAV9-2 (a.k.a. TCRAV22S1, TCRAV9S2, TRAV92)
  Promoter: n/a
  Cloning method: Restriction Enzyme; 5′ cloning site GATG (not destroyed); 3′ cloning site CTGT (not destroyed)
  Sequencing primers: 5′ M13 (-21) Forward; 3′ M13 Reverse
Resource information
  A portion of this plasmid was derived from a plasmid made by: synthetic
Terms and licenses: Academic/Nonprofit Terms; Industry Terms: Not Available to Industry
Depositor comments: Please visit https://doi.org/10.1101/2025.04.27.647198 for bioRxiv preprint.
How to cite: makeTCR_Hs.TRAV9-2 was a gift from Michael Platten (Addgene plasmid # 233990 ; http://n2t.net/addgene:233990 ; RRID:Addgene_233990)
